Addgene plasmid #109801: pHH0103_NR0B2_Hormone-recep
Purpose: Protein expression and purification of NR0B2_Hormone-recep
Depositing lab: Sachdev Sidhu. Depositing organization: University of Toronto. Publication: Large-scale survey and database of high affinity ligands for peptide recognition modules. Teyra J, Kelil A, Jain S, Helmy M, Jajodia R, Hooda Y, Gu J, D'Cruz AA, Nicholson SE, Min J, Sudol M, Kim PM, Bader GD, Sidhu SS. Mol Syst Biol. 2020 Dec;16(12):e9310. doi: 10.15252/msb.20199310. PubMed 33438817.
Backbone
  Vector backbone: pHH0103
  Vector type: Bacterial Expression
Growth in bacteria
  Bacterial resistance: Ampicillin, 100 μg/mL
  Growth temperature: 37°C
  Growth strain: DH5alpha
  Copy number: Low Copy
Gene/Insert
  Gene/Insert name: NR0B2_Hormone-recep
  Species: H. sapiens (human)
  Entrez Gene: NR0B2 (a.k.a. SHP, SHP1)
  Cloning method: Restriction Enzyme; 5′ cloning site Sfi1 (unknown if destroyed); 3′ cloning site Not1 (unknown if destroyed)
Terms and licenses: Academic/Nonprofit Terms; Industry Terms: Not Available to Industry
How to cite: pHH0103_NR0B2_Hormone-recep was a gift from Sachdev Sidhu (Addgene plasmid # 109801 ; http://n2t.net/addgene:109801 ; RRID:Addgene_109801)
