[The description below was written by a language model from this plasmid's Addgene catalogue record and pLannotate feature annotations shown in this document.]
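Description:
pHH0103_NR0B2_Hormone-recep is a bacterial expression plasmid of about 7.5 kb, built on the pHH0103 backbone, for producing and purifying the hormone-receptor (ligand-binding-type) domain of human NR0B2, also known as SHP, an atypical nuclear receptor that acts as a transcriptional repressor of other receptors. The insert was placed between SfiI and NotI sites. It sits downstream of a 6xHis tag and Schistosoma japonicum glutathione S-transferase, apparently as a single His-GST-NR0B2 fusion, which would allow purification on either nickel or glutathione resin.

Expression is driven by the strong hybrid tac promoter with an adjacent lac operator. The plasmid carries its own lacI gene under the up-mutated lacIq promoter, so transcription is held off until induced with IPTG. A bacteriophage fd terminator follows the insert. Beyond it lie fragments of M13 gene III, which suggest the backbone derives from a phagemid display vector. Because they sit after the terminator, they are probably not part of the expressed protein, although the record does not state this explicitly.

The plasmid replicates in E. coli from a ColE1/pBR322-type origin with a bom region, and it is catalogued as low copy. The annotated rop sequence is split into fragments by an f1 origin, which could in principle support single-stranded DNA production with helper phage. Selection is by ampicillin through the bla gene, and only remnants of the tetracycline resistance gene and its promoter remain. The construct belongs to a large set of domain expression clones made for surveying peptide ligands of peptide recognition modules, where the purified GST-fused domains serve as binding targets.
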