Features (pLannotate 1.2.2; 21 found; start..end, strand, type, name):
      1..29      +  promoter       tac promoter: strong E. coli promoter; hybrid between the trp and lac UV5 promoters
     37..53      +  protein_bind   lac operator: The lac repressor binds to the lac operator to inhibit transcription in E. coli. This inhibition can be relieved by adding lactose or isopropyl-β-D-thiogalactopyranoside (IPTG). lac repressor encoded by lacI
    138..155     +  CDS            6xHis: 6xHis affinity tag
    171..824     +  CDS            GST26_SCHJA: Experimental evidence at protein level: Swiss-Prot protein existence level 1. GST isoenzymes appear to play a central role in the parasite detoxification system. Other functions are also suspected including a role in increasing the solubility of haematin in the parasite gut. From Schistosoma japonicum (Blood fluke).
    906..1676    +  CDS            NR0B2: NR0B2_HUMAN - Also known as SHP. Experimental evidence at protein level: Swiss-Prot protein existence level 1. Transcriptional regulator that acts as a negative regulator of receptor-dependent signaling pathways (By similarity). Specifically inhibits transactivation of the nuclear receptor with which it interacts (By similarity). Inhibits transcriptional activity of NEUROD1 on E-box-containing promoter by interfering with the coactivation function of the p300/CBP-mediated transcription complex for NEUROD1 (PubMed:14752053). Essential component of the liver circadian clock which via its interac
   1692..1739    +  terminator     fd terminator (sequence withheld): central terminator from bacteriophage fd (Otsuka and Kunisawa, 1982)
   1744..1956    +  CDS            M13 gene III (fragment) (sequence partly withheld): pIII; III; minor coat protein
   1971..2441    +  CDS            M13 gene III (fragment) (sequence partly withheld): pIII; III; minor coat protein
   2463..2533    +  CDS            TcR (fragment): tetracycline efflux protein; tet; confers resistance to tetracycline
   2775..3155    -  CDS            YPB1_ECOLX: Protein predicted: Swiss-Prot protein existence level 4. From Escherichia coli.
   3172..3323    +  CDS            rop (fragment): Rop protein, which maintains plasmids at low copy number; rop
   3359..3787    -  rep_origin     f1 ori (sequence partly withheld): f1 bacteriophage origin of replication; arrow indicates direction of (+) strand synthesis
   3796..3835    +  CDS            rop (fragment): Rop protein, which maintains plasmids at low copy number; rop
   3937..4077    +  misc_feature   bom: basis of mobility region from pBR322
   4263..4850    -  rep_origin     ori: high-copy-number ColE1/pMB1/pBR322/pUC origin of replication
   5021..5881    -  CDS            AmpR: β-lactamase; bla; confers resistance to ampicillin, carbenicillin, and related antibiotics
   5882..5986    -  promoter       AmpR promoter: bla
   6095..6172    +  promoter       lacIq promoter: lacI (mutant); In the lacIq allele, a single base change in the promoter boosts expression of the lacI gene about 10-fold.
   6173..7255    +  CDS            lacI: lac repressor; lacI; The lac repressor binds to the lac operator to inhibit transcription in E. coli. This inhibition can be relieved by adding lactose or isopropyl-β-D-thiogalactopyranoside (IPTG).
   7268..7289    +  protein_bind   CAP binding site: CAP binding activates transcription in the presence of cAMP. E. coli catabolite activator protein
   7308..7325    +  promoter       tet promoter (fragment): E. coli promoter for tetracycline efflux protein gene
>Addgene plasmid #109801 | pHH0103_NR0B2_Hormone-recep | addgene full sequence | sequence record 213649 | Addgene NGS Result
TTGACAATTAATCATCGGCTCGTATAATGTGTGGAATTGTGAGCGGATAACAATTTCACACAGGAAACAG
CCAGTCCGTTTAGGTGTTTTCACGAGCACTTCACCAACAAGGACCATAGATTATGAAAATCGAAGAACAC
CATCACCATCACCATTCCAGCGGTAAGCTTATGTCCCCTATACTAGGTTATTGGAAAATTAAGGGCCTTG
TGCAACCCACTCGACTTCTTTTGGAATATCTTGAAGAAAAATATGAAGAGCATTTGTATGAGCGCGATGA
AGGTGATAAATGGCGAAACAAAAAGTTTGAATTGGGTTTGGAGTTTCCCAATCTTCCTTATTATATTGAT
GGTGATGTTAAATTAACACAGTCTATGGCCATCATACGTTATATAGCTGACAAGCACAACATGTTGGGTG
GTTGTCCAAAAGAGCGTGCAGAGATTTCAATGCTTGAAGGAGCGGTTTTGGATATTAGATACGGTGTTTC
GAGAATTGCATATAGTAAAGACTTTGAAACTCTCAAAGTTGATTTTCTTAGCAAGCTACCTGAAATGCTG
AAAATGTTCGAAGATCGTTTATGTCATAAAACATATTTAAATGGTGATCATGTAACCCATCCTGACTTCA
TGTTGTATGACGCTCTTGATGTTGTTTTATACATGGACCCAATGTGCCTGGATGCGTTCCCAAAATTAGT
TTGTTTTAAAAAACGTATTGAAGCTATCCCACAAATTGATAAGTACTTGAAATCCAGCAAGTATATAGCA
TGGCCTTTGCAGGGCTGGCAAGCCACGTTTGGTGGTGGCGACCATCCTCCAAAATCGGATCTGGAAGTTC
TGTTCCAGGGGCCCCTGTCCAGCGGTCTGGTTCCGCGTGGTTCCGGTACCGCGGCCCAGCCGGCCATGTC
TACTTCTCAGCCAGGCGCATGCCCGTGTCAGGGTGCAGCATCCCGTCCGGCCATCCTGTACGCTCTGCTG
TCCTCTTCTCTGAAAGCCGTTCCTCGTCCTCGTTCCCGCTGCCTGTGCCGTCAGCACCGTCCGGTTCAGC
TGTGTGCACCGCACCGCACTTGTCGTGAAGCGCTGGACGTGCTGGCGAAAACCGTTGCATTTCTGCGTAA
CCTGCCGTCTTTTTGGCAACTGCCACCACAGGATCAGCGCCGTCTGCTGCAAGGTTGTTGGGGTCCGCTG
TTCCTGCTGGGCCTGGCGCAGGACGCCGTTACCTTCGAAGTGGCTGAGGCGCCGGTTCCGTCCATCCTGA
AAAAAATTCTGCTGGAAGAACCGTCCTCCTCTGGTGGTTCTGGCCAGCTGCCGGATCGTCCGCAGCCGTC
TCTGGCGGCAGTACAGTGGCTGCAGTGCTGCCTGGAGAGCTTCTGGAGCCTGGAACTGTCTCCGAAAGAG
TATGCGTGCCTGAAGGGCACGATTCTGTTCAATCCGGACGTGCCAGGTCTGCAGGCGGCTAGCCATATCG
GTCACCTGCAACAGGAAGCTCACTGGGTACTGTGTGAAGTACTGGAACCTTGGTGCCCGGCTGCGCAGGG
TCGTCTGACCCGTGTGCTGCTGACCGCTAGCACTCTGAAAAGCATCCCGACCTCTCTGCTGGGCGACCTG
TTCTTCCGCCCGATCATTGGCGACGTCGATATCGCTGGCCTGCTGGGTGATATGCTGCTGCTGCGCGCGG
CCGCATA
[142 nt withheld, positions 1688-1829]
C
[98 nt withheld, positions 1831-1928]
AGTTTGTACTGGTGACGAAACTCAGTGTCTAGCTAGAGTGGC
[149 nt withheld, positions 1971-2119]
T
[41 nt withheld, positions 2121-2161]
T
[62 nt withheld, positions 2163-2224]
A
[35 nt withheld, positions 2226-2260]
CCTCCCTCAATCGGTTGAATGTCGCCCTTTTGTCTTTGGCGCTGGTAAACCATATGAA
[86 nt withheld, positions 2319-2404]
T
[54 nt withheld, positions 2406-2459]
CTAGCGCCGCCCTATACCTTGTCTGCCTCCCCGCGTTGCGTCGCGGTGCATGGAGCCGGGCCACCTCGAC
CTGAATGGAAGCCGGCGGCACCTCGCTAACGGATTCACCACTCCAAGAATTGGAGCCAATCAATTCTTGC
GGAGAACTGTGAATGCGCAAACCAACCCTTGGCAGAACATATCCATCGCGTCCGCCATCTCCAGCAGCCG
CACGCGGCGCATCTCGGGCAGCGTTGGGTCCTGGCCACGGGTGCGCATGATCGTGCTCCTGTCGTTGAGG
ACCCGGCTAGGCTGGCGGGGTTGCCTTACTGGTTAGCAGAATGAATCACCGATACGCGAGCGAACGTGAA
GCGACTGCTGCTGCAAAACGTCTGCGACCTGAGCAACAACATGAATGGTCTTCGGTTTCCGTGTTTCGTA
AAGTCTGGAAACGCGGAAGTCAGCGCCCTGCACCATTATGTTCCGGATCTGCATCGCAGGATGCTGCTGG
CTACCCTGTGGAACACCTACATCTGTATTAACGAAGCGCTGGCATTGACCCTGAGTGATTTTTCTCTGGT
CCCGCCGCATCCATACCGCCAGTTGTTTACCCTCACAACGTTCCAGTAACCGGGCATGTTCATCATCAGT
AACCCGTATCGTGAGCATCCTCTCTCGTTTCATCGGTATCATTACCCCCATGAACAGAAATCCCCCTTAC
ACGGAGGCATCAGTGACCAAACAGGAAAAAACCGCCCTTAACATGGCCCGCTTTATCAGAAGCCAGACAT
TAACGCTTCTGGAGAAACTCAACGAGCTGGACGCGGATGAACAGGCAGACATCTGTGAATCGCTTCACGA
CCACGCTGATGAGCTTTACCGCAGGATCCGCGAAATTGTAAGCGTTAATATTTTGTTAAAATTCGCGTTA
AATTTTTGTTAAATCAGCTCATTTTTTAACCAATAGGCCGAAATCGGCAAAATCCCTTATAAATCAAAAG
AATAGACCGAGATAGGGT
[37 nt withheld, positions 3458-3494]
AAAGAACGTGGACTCCAACGTCAAAGG
[49 nt withheld, positions 3522-3570]
T
[91 nt withheld, positions 3572-3662]
G
[124 nt withheld, positions 3664-3787]
CGCGGATCCTGCCTCGCGCGTTTCGGTGATGACGGTGAAAACCTCTGACACATGCAGCTCCCGGAGACGG
TCACAGCTTGTCTGTAAGCGGATGCCGGGAGCAGACAAGCCCGTCAGGGCGCGTCAGCGGGTGTTGGCGG
GTGTCGGGGCGCAGCCATGACCCAGTCACGTAGCGATAGCGGAGTGTATACTGGCTTAACTATGCGGCAT
CAGAGCAGATTGTACTGAGAGTGCACCATATGCGGTGTGAAATACCGCACAGATGCGTAAGGAGAAAATA
CCGCATCAGGCGCTCTTCCGCTTCCTCGCTCACTGACTCGCTGCGCTCGGTCGTTCGGCTGCGGCGAGCG
GTATCAGCTCACTCAAAGGCGGTAATACGGTTATCCACAGAATCAGGGGATAACGCAGGAAAGAACATGT
GAGCAAAAGGCCAGCAAAAGGCCAGGAACCGTAAAAAGGCCGCGTTGCTGGCGTTTTTCCATAGGCTCCG
CCCCCCTGACGAGCATCACAAAAATCGACGCTCAAGTCAGAGGTGGCGAAACCCGACAGGACTATAAAGA
TACCAGGGTTTCCCCCTGGAAGCTCCCTCGTGCGCTCTCCTGTTCCGACCCTGCCGCTTACCGGATACCT
GTCCGCCTTTCTCCCTTCGGGAAGCGTGGCGCTTTCTCATAGCTCACGCTGTAGGTATCTCAGTTCGGTG
TAGGTCGTTCGCTCCAAGCTGGGCTGTGTGCACGAACCCCCCGTTCAGCCCGACCGCTGCGCCTTATCCG
GTAACTATCGTCTTGAGTCCAACCCGGTAAGACACGACTTATCGCCACTGGCAGCAGCCACTGGTAACAG
GATTAGCAGAGCGAGGTATGTAGGCGGTGCTACAGAGTTCTTGAAGTGGTGGCCTAACTACGGCTACACT
AGAAGGACAGTATTTGGTATCTGCGCTCTGCTGAAGCCAGTTACCTTCGGAAAAAGAGTTGGTAGCTCTT
GATCCGGCAAACAAACCACCGCTGGTAGCGGTGGTTTTTTTGTTTGCAAGCAGCAGATTACGCGCAGAAA
AAAAGGATCTCAAGAAGATCCTTTGATCTTTTCTACGGGGTCTGACGCTCAGTGGAACGAAAACTCACGT
TAAGGGATTTTGGTCATGAGATTATCAAAAAGGATCTTCACCTAGATCCTTTTAAATTAAAAATGAAGTT
TTAAATCAATCTAAAGTATATATGAGTAAACTTGGTCTGACAGTTACCAATGCTTAATCAGTGAGGCACC
TATCTCAGCGATCTGTCTATTTCGTTCATCCATAGTTGCCTGACTCCCCGTCGTGTAGATAACTACGATA
CGGGAGGGCTTACCATCTGGCCCCAGTGCTGCAATGATACCGCGAGACCCACGCTCACCGGCTCCAGATT
TATCAGCAATAAACCAGCCAGCCGGAAGGGCCGAGCGCAGAAGTGGTCCTGCAACTTTATCCGCCTCCAT
CCAGTCTATTAATTGTTGCCGGGAAGCTAGAGTAAGTAGTTCGCCAGTTAATAGTTTGCGCAACGTTGTT
GCCATTGCTGCAGGCATCGTGGTGTCACGCTCGTCGTTTGGTATGGCTTCATTCAGCTCCGGTTCCCAAC
GATCAAGGCGAGTTACATGATCCCCCATGTTGTGCAAAAAAGCGGTTAGCTCCTTCGGTCCTCCGATCGT
TGTCAGAAGTAAGTTGGCCGCAGTGTTATCACTCATGGTTATGGCAGCACTGCATAATTCTCTTACTGTC
ATGCCATCCGTAAGATGCTTTTCTGTGACTGGTGAGTACTCAACCAAGTCATTCTGAGAATAGTGTATGC
GGCGACCGAGTTGCTCTTGCCCGGCGTCAACACGGGATAATACCGCGCCACATAGCAGAACTTTAAAAGT
GCTCATCATTGGAAAACGTTCTTCGGGGCGAAAACTCTCAAGGATCTTACCGCTGTTGAGATCCAGTTCG
ATGTAACCCACTCGTGCACCCAACTGATCTTCAGCATCTTTTACTTTCACCAGCGTTTCTGGGTGAGCAA
AAACAGGAAGGCAAAATGCCGCAAAAAAGGGAATAAGGGCGACACGGAAATGTTGAATACTCATACTCTT
CCTTTTTCAATATTATTGAAGCATTTATCAGGGTTATTGTCTCATGAGCGGATACATATTTGAATGTATT
TAGAAAAATAAACAAATAGGGGTTCCGCGCACATTTCCCCGAAAAGTGCCACCTGACGTCTAAGAAACCA
TTATTATCATGACATTAACCTATAAAAATAGGCGTATCACGAGGCCCTTTCGTCTTCAAGAATTCCCGAC
ACCATCGAATGGTGCAAAACCTTTCGCGGTATGGCATGATAGCGCCCGGAAGAGAGTCAATTCAGGGTGG
TGAATGTGAAACCAGTAACGTTATACGATGTCGCAGAGTATGCCGGTGTCTCTTATCAGACCGTTTCCCG
CGTGGTGAACCAGGCCAGCCACGTTTCTGCGAAAACGCGGGAAAAAGTGGAAGCGGCGATGGCGGAGCTG
AATTACATTCCCAACCGCGTGGCACAACAACTGGCGGGCAAACAGTCGTTGCTGATTGGCGTTGCCACCT
CCAGTCTGGCCCTGCACGCGCCGTCGCAAATTGTCGCGGCGATTAAATCTCGCGCCGATCAACTGGGTGC
CAGCGTGGTGGTGTCGATGGTAGAACGAAGCGGCGTCGAAGCCTGTAAAGCGGCGGTGCACAATCTTCTC
GCGCAACGCGTCAGTGGGCTGATCATTAACTATCCGCTGGATGACCAGGATGCCATTGCTGTGGAAGCTG
CCTGCACTAATGTTCCGGCGTTATTTCTTGATGTCTCTGACCAGACACCCATCAACAGTATTATTTTCTC
CCATGAAGACGGTACGCGACTGGGCGTGGAGCATCTGGTCGCATTGGGTCACCAGCAAATCGCGCTGTTA
GCGGGCCCATTAAGTTCTGTCTCGGCGCGTCTGCGTCTGGCTGGCTGGCATAAATATCTCACTCGCAATC
AAATTCAGCCGATAGCGGAACGGGAAGGCGACTGGAGTGCCATGTCCGGTTTTCAACAAACCATGCAAAT
GCTGAATGAGGGCATCGTTCCCACTGCGATGCTGGTTGCCAACGATCAGATGGCGCTGGGCGCAATGCGC
GCCATTACCGAGTCCGGGCTGCGCGTTGGTGCGGATATCTCGGTAGTGGGATACGACGATACCGAAGACA
GCTCATGTTATATCCCGCCGTTAACCACCATCAAACAGGATTTTCGCCTGCTGGGGCAAACCAGCGTGGA
CCGCTTGCTGCAACTCTCTCAGGGCCAGGCGGTGAAGGGCAATCAGCTGTTGCCCGTCTCACTGGTGAAA
AGAAAAACCACCCTGGCGCCCAATACGCAAACCGCCTCTCCCCGCGCGTTGGCCGATTCATTAATGCAGC
TGGCACGACAGGTTTCCCGACTGGAAAGCGGGCAGTGAGCGCAACGCAATTAATGTAAGTTAGCTCACTC
ATTAGGCACAATTCTCATGTTTGACAGCTTATCATCGACTGCACGGTGCACCAATGCTTCTGGCGTCAGG
CAGCCATCGGAAGCTGTGGTATGGCTGTGCAGGTCGTAAATCACTGCATAATTCGTGTCGCTCAAGGCGC
ACTCCCGTTCTGGATAATGTTTTTTGCGCCGACATCATAACGGTTCTGGCAAATATTCTGAAATGAGCTG
