>Addgene plasmid #109801 | pHH0103_NR0B2_Hormone-recep | depositor partial sequence | sequence record 206753 | pHH0103_NR0B2_Hormone-recep sequence 792 bps
GGCCCAGCCGGCCATGTCTACTTCTCAGCCAGGCGCATGCCCGTGTCAGGGTGCAGCATCCCGTCCGGCC
ATCCTGTACGCTCTGCTGTCCTCTTCTCTGAAAGCCGTTCCTCGTCCTCGTTCCCGCTGCCTGTGCCGTC
AGCACCGTCCGGTTCAGCTGTGTGCACCGCACCGCACTTGTCGTGAAGCGCTGGACGTGCTGGCGAAAAC
CGTTGCATTTCTGCGTAACCTGCCGTCTTTTTGGCAACTGCCACCACAGGATCAGCGCCGTCTGCTGCAA
GGTTGTTGGGGTCCGCTGTTCCTGCTGGGCCTGGCGCAGGACGCCGTTACCTTCGAAGTGGCTGAGGCGC
CGGTTCCGTCCATCCTGAAAAAAATTCTGCTGGAAGAACCGTCCTCCTCTGGTGGTTCTGGCCAGCTGCC
GGATCGTCCGCAGCCGTCTCTGGCGGCAGTACAGTGGCTGCAGTGCTGCCTGGAGAGCTTCTGGAGCCTG
GAACTGTCTCCGAAAGAGTATGCGTGCCTGAAGGGCACGATTCTGTTCAATCCGGACGTGCCAGGTCTGC
AGGCGGCTAGCCATATCGGTCACCTGCAACAGGAAGCTCACTGGGTACTGTGTGAAGTACTGGAACCTTG
GTGCCCGGCTGCGCAGGGTCGTCTGACCCGTGTGCTGCTGACCGCTAGCACTCTGAAAAGCATCCCGACC
TCTCTGCTGGGCGACCTGTTCTTCCGCCCGATCATTGGCGACGTCGATATCGCTGGCCTGCTGGGTGATA
TGCTGCTGCTGCGCGCGGCCGC
